Addgene plasmid #16895: ZP47 Nlk1
Depositing lab: Randall Moon. Depositing organization: University of Washington. Publication: nemo-like kinase is an essential co-activator of Wnt signaling during early zebrafish development. Thorpe CJ, Moon RT. Development. 2004 Jun;131(12):2899-909. doi: 10.1242/dev.01171. Epub 2004 May 19. PubMed 15151990.
Backbone
  Vector backbone: pGEM-T
  Backbone manufacturer: Promega
  Backbone size w/o insert (bp): 3000
  Vector type: Bacterial Expression
Growth in bacteria
  Bacterial resistance: Ampicillin, 100 μg/mL
  Growth temperature: 37°C
  Growth strain: DH5alpha
  Copy number: High Copy
Gene/Insert
  Gene/Insert name: Nlk1 (alt name: nlk)
  Species: D. rerio (zebrafish)
  Entrez Gene: nlk1 (a.k.a. nlk, nlkb, zgc:111875)
  Cloning method: Restriction Enzyme
  Sequencing primers: 5′ T7; 3′ SP6
Terms and licenses: Academic/Nonprofit Terms; Industry Terms: Not Available to Industry
Depositor comments: For antisense probe cut with SacII and transcribe with SP6. For sense probe cut with Sal1 and transcribe with T7. Citation: C. J. Thorpe and R. T. Moon (2004). Development 131:2899-2909.
How to cite: ZP47 Nlk1 was a gift from Randall Moon (Addgene plasmid # 16895 ; http://n2t.net/addgene:16895 ; RRID:Addgene_16895)
