[The description below was written by a language model from this plasmid's Addgene catalogue record.]
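Description:
ZP47 Nlk1 is a zebrafish (Danio rerio) nemo-like kinase 1 clone (nlk1, also known as nlk or nlkb) carried in the pGEM-T backbone, a small, high-copy E. coli cloning vector of about 3 kb. It is maintained in standard laboratory strains under ampicillin selection. The catalogue lists it as a bacterial expression vector. In practice, pGEM-T is a cloning and in vitro transcription plasmid in which the insertion site is flanked by opposing T7 and SP6 bacteriophage RNA polymerase promoters. The same two promoter sites are given as the sequencing primer positions at the 5′ and 3′ ends of the insert. The record does not state the insert size, whether the clone covers the full coding sequence or only part of it, or which restriction sites were used for cloning. No feature table is provided.

The depositor's notes show that the plasmid serves as a riboprobe template. Linearising on one side of the insert with SacII and transcribing from the SP6 promoter gives an antisense RNA complementary to nlk1 mRNA. Linearising on the other side with SalI and transcribing from T7 gives the sense strand, which is typically used as a negative control. These run-off transcripts are the standard reagents for in situ hybridisation to map where and when a gene is expressed in embryos. This use fits the associated study, which examined nemo-like kinase as a co-activator of Wnt signalling during early zebrafish development. The construct carries no eukaryotic promoter, tag or reporter according to the record, so it is not designed to express Nlk1 protein in cells or embryos.
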