>Addgene plasmid #16895 | ZP47 Nlk1 | addgene partial sequence | sequence record 22962 | T7 5'-TAATACGACTCACTATAGGG-3'
GGATTCGATTCCGGAATTCCCTCCAGCGGCCGACATGAAGAACTGAGCTCCGCCGCCGCCGCTGCCATCA
GCTCCGAGAGGATGGCTTTCCATGGATCCACTCGGCCGACAGTGTGTGGTAACTTGTTCCCAGCATCAGA
GTTAGGCCACAAATATTTTTGTGTCAACACCACAGCCGGCACTACCTCAACGGGCCTCGGCGCAACACCA
AATCCGACTGGGCCCAACGCACCTGCTGGGACTCCCAGACACCCGGCGTCTCTCGGGGGCAGCGCTGGCG
GAGGGGCGGCCATCCCGCAACCTCACAGTAACCCAGCTAGTGAGGTGCCAAGTCCTGCTGAAATGGAGCC
TGATCGACCTATCGGTTACGGGGCGTTTGGAGTGGTCTGGTCTGTGACTGACCCTCGGGATGGACGCAAG
GTGGCTCTGAAGAAAATGCCCAATGTCTTCCAGAACCTGGTCTCCTGCAAACGTGTGTTCAGGGAACTCC
GGATGCTGTGTTTCTTTAAACATGACAACGTGCTTTCTGCCCTTGACATTCTCCAACCTCCACAAATCGA
CTGCTTTGAGGAGATATACGTGATCACTGAGCTCATGCAGAGTGACCTACATAAAGTCATCGTTTCCCCT
CAGCCTCTCACCACCGATCACATCAAGGTGTTCCTCTACCAGATACTCAGGGGACTGAAGTACCTGCACT
CAGCAGGCATTCTCCACAGAGACATCAAA
